>Addgene plasmid #102283 | pSMART-SOS-GFPuv | addgene full sequence | sequence record 201610 | Addgene NGS Result
GCCTATGAGAGGGTAATGTACTTGACGTCGGAGTCCCTGCAGAAAAAAAACCCCGCCCTGTCAGGGGCGG
GGTTTTTTTTTTTATTTGTAGAGCTCATCCATGCCATGTGTAATCCCAGCAGCAGTTACAAACTCAAGAA
GGACCATGTGGTCACGCTTTTCGTTGGGATCTTTCGAAAGGGCAGATTGTGTCGACAGGTAATGGTTGTC
TGGTAAAAGGACAGGGCCATCGCCAATTGGAGTATTTTGTTGATAATGGTCTGCTAGTTGAACGGATCCA
TCTTCAATGTTGTGGCGAATTTTGAAGTTAGCTTTGATTCCATTCTTTTGTTTGTCTGCCGTGATGTATA
CATTGTGTGAGTTATAGTTGTACTCGAGTTTGTGTCCGAGAATGTTTCCATCTTCTTTAAAATCAATACC
TTTTAACTCGATACGATTAACAAGGGTATCACCTTCAAACTTGACTTCAGCACGCGTCTTGTAGTTCCCG
TCATCTTTGAAAGATATAGTGCGTTCCTGTACATAACCTTCGGGCATGGCACTCTTGAAAAAGTCATGCC
GTTTCATATGATCCGGATAACGGGAAAAGCATTGAACACCATAAGAGAAAGTAGTGACAAGTGTTGGCCA
TGGAACAGGTAGTTTTCCAGTAGTGCAAATAAATTTAAGGGTAAGCTTTCCGTATGTAGCATCACCTTCA
CCCTCTCCACTGACAGAAAATTTGTGCCCATTAACATCACCATCTAATTCAACAAGAATTGGGACAACTC
CAGTGAAAAGTTCTTCTCCTTTGCTAGCCATGCAAACACCTCTTTGACTTTTAAAACAATGCGTTAAAAA
CAACAAACTGTATATAAAACCACTGGTTTTATATACAGTGAAAAGTTACGTCACCTCGTAAATCCTGTCA
ACCCCCGAGGATAAGAGGGCTGAAATTGACGGTCTACAATATTGCTCATGTGTCAGCAATTAACAGTAAA
CGAATACGCTATAAACGCAGAAAGGCCCACCCGAAGGTGAGCCAGTGTGACTCTAGTAGAGAGCGTTCAC
CGACAAACAACAGATAAAACGAAAGGCCCAGTCTTTCGACTGAGCCTTTCGTTTTATTTGATGCCTGGGA
TCTACGCCATTTGACACACAACGAACGAATTCAAGCTTGATATCATTCAGGACGAGCCTCAGACTCCAGC
GTAACTGGACTGCAATCAACTCACTGGCTCACCTTCACGGGTGGGCCTTTCTTCGGTAGAAAATCAAAGG
ATCTTCTTGAGATCCTTTTTTTCTGCGCGTAATCTGCTGCTTGCAAACAAAAAAACCACCGCTACCAGCG
GTGGTTTGTTTGCCGGATCAAGAGCTACCAACTCTTTTTCCGAGGTAACTGGCTTCAGCAGAGCGCAGAT
ACCAAATACTGTTCTTCTAGTGTAGCCGTAGTTAGGCCACCACTTCAAGAACTCTGTAGCACCGCCTACA
TACCTCGCTCTGCTAATCCTGTTACCAGTGGCTGCTGCCAGTGGCGATAAGTCGTGTCTTACCGGGTTGG
ACTCAAGACGATAGTTACCGGATAAGGCGCAGCGGTCGGGCTGAACGGGGGGTTCGTGCACACAGCCCAG
CTTGGAGCGAACGACCTACACCGAACTGAGATACCTACAGCGTGAGCTATGAGAAAGCGCCACGCTTCCC
GAAGGGAGAAAGGCGGACAGGTATCCGGTAAGCGGCAGGGTCGGAACAGGAGAGCGCACGAGGGAGCTTC
CAGGGGGAAACGCCTGGTATCTTTATAGTCCTGTCGGGTTTCGCCACCTCTGACTTGAGCATCGATTTTT
GTGATGCTCGTCAGGGGGGCGGAGCCTATGGAAAAACGCCAGCAACGCAGAAAGGCCCACCCGAAGGTGA
GCCAGGTGATTACATTTGGGCCCTCAGAAAAACTCATCGAGCATCAAGTGAAACTGCAATTTATTCATAT
CAGGATTATCAATACCATATTTTTGAAAAAGCCGTTTCTGTAATGAAGGAGAAAACTCACCGAGGCAGTT
CCATAGGATGGCAAGATCCTGGTATCGGTCTGCGATTCCGACTCGTCCAACATCAATACAACCTATTAAT
TTCCCCTCGTCAAAAATAAGGTTATCAAGTGAGAAATCACCATGAGTGACGACTGAATCCGGTGAGAATG
GCAAAAGCTTATGCATTTCTTTCCAGACTTGTTCAACAGGCCAGCCATTACGCTCGTCATCAAAATCACT
CGCACCAACCAAACCGTTATTCATTCGTGATTGCGCCTGAGCGAGACGAAATACGCGATCGCCGTTAAAA
GGACAATTACAAACAGGAATCGAATGCAACCGGCGCAGGAACACTGCCAGCGCATCAACAATATTTTCAC
CTGAATCAGGATATTCTTCTAATACCTGGAATGCTGTTTTCCCTGGGATCGCAGTGGTGAGTAACCATGC
ATCATCAGGAGTACGGATAAAATGCTTGATGGTCGGAAGAGGCATAAATTCCGTCAGCCAGTTTAGCCTG
ACCATCTCATCTGTAACATCATTGGCAACGCTACCTTTGCCATGTTTCAGAAACAACTCTGGCGCATCGG
GCTTCCCATACAATCGATAGATTGTCGCACCTGATTGCCCGACATTATCGCGAGCCCATTTATACCCATA
TAAATCAGCATCCATGTTGGAATTTAATCGCGGCCTCGAGCAAGACGTTTCCCGTTGAATATGGCTCATT
TTAGCTTCCTTAGCTCCTGAAAATCTCGATAACTCAAAAAATACGCCCGGTAGTGATCTTATTTCATTAT
GGTGAAAGTTGGAACCTCTTACGTGCCGATCAAGTCAAAAGCCTCCGGTCGGAGGCTTTTGACTTTCTGC
TATGGAGGTCAGGTATGATTTAAATGGTCAGTATTGAGCGATATCTAGAGAATTCGTCAGAACGCC
Features (pLannotate 1.2.2; 9 found; start..end, strand, type, name):
     82..801     -  CDS            Cycle 3 GFP: Cycle 3 GFP (Crameri et al., 1996) mammalian codon-optimized
    996..1023    -  terminator     T7Te terminator: phage T7 early transcription terminator
   1039..1110    -  terminator     rrnB T1 terminator: transcription terminator T1 from the E. coli rrnB gene
   1216..1245    +  terminator     T3Te terminator: phage T3 early transcription terminator
   1267..1854    +  rep_origin     ori: high-copy-number ColE1/pMB1/pBR322/pUC origin of replication
   1866..1893    -  terminator     T7Te terminator: phage T7 early transcription terminator
   1916..2729    -  CDS            KanR (fragment): aminoglycoside phosphotransferase; aph(3')-Ia; confers resistance to kanamycin in bacteria or G418 (Geneticin®) in eukaryotes
   2730..2832    -  promoter       cat promoter: promoter of the E. coli cat gene encoding chloramphenicol acetyltransferase
   2833..2864    -  terminator     tonB terminator: bidirectional E. coli tonB-P14 transcription terminator
