[The description below was written by a language model from this plasmid's Addgene catalogue record and pLannotate feature annotations shown in this document.]
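Description:
pSMART-SOS-GFPuv is a small bacterial reporter plasmid of about 2.9 kb, built on the Lucigen pSMART backbone and designed as a fluorescent sensor of the E. coli SOS (DNA damage) response. It replicates from a high-copy ColE1/pUC-type origin. Selection is with kanamycin through an aph(3')-Ia aminoglycoside phosphotransferase gene, which the annotation places downstream of a cat promoter. As is typical of the pSMART design, the cloning region and the marker are flanked by transcription terminators (T7Te, rrnB T1, T3Te and the bidirectional tonB terminator). These insulate the insert from read-through transcription originating in the vector, and they insulate the vector from transcription originating in the insert. This helps keep reporter background low.

The payload is a roughly 1.15 kb cassette, assembled by Gibson cloning, in which the cda SOS promoter drives GFPuv. The feature table identifies the reporter as the Cycle 3 GFP variant, a brighter, UV-excitable mutant. The promoter itself was not picked up by the automated annotation. It presumably lies in the unannotated stretch between the reverse-strand GFP coding sequence and the T7Te/rrnB T1 terminators, though the table does not confirm this. SOS-regulated promoters are generally repressed by LexA and derepressed when activated RecA triggers LexA cleavage after DNA damage, so fluorescence from this plasmid serves as a readout of SOS induction. According to the associated publication, the sensor was used in work on managing the SOS response during CRISPR-Cas-based recombineering in E. coli through transient inhibition of host RecA activity.
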