Addgene plasmid #102283: pSMART-SOS-GFPuv
Purpose: Fluorescent sensor of E. coli SOS response
Depositing lab: Michael Lynch. Depositing organization: Duke University. Publication: Managing the SOS Response for Enhanced CRISPR-Cas-Based Recombineering in E. coli through Transient Inhibition of Host RecA Activity. Moreb EA, Hoover B, Yaseen A, Valyasevi N, Roecker Z, Menacho-Melgar R, Lynch MD. ACS Synth Biol. 2017 Oct 2. doi: 10.1021/acssynbio.7b00174. PubMed 28915012.
Backbone
  Vector backbone: pSMART
  Backbone manufacturer: Lucigen
  Backbone size w/o insert (bp): 1788
  Total vector size (bp): 2939
  Vector type: Bacterial Expression
Growth in bacteria
  Bacterial resistance: Kanamycin, 50 μg/mL
  Growth temperature: 37°C
  Growth strain: DH5alpha
  Copy number: High Copy
Gene/Insert
  Gene/Insert name: cda-GFPuv
  Species: E. coli
  Insert size (bp): 1151
  Promoter: cda SOS promoter
  Cloning method: Gibson Cloning
  Sequencing primers: 5′ CAGTCCAGTTACGCTGGAGTC
Terms and licenses: Academic/Nonprofit Terms; Industry Terms: Not Available to Industry
How to cite: pSMART-SOS-GFPuv was a gift from Michael Lynch (Addgene plasmid # 102283 ; http://n2t.net/addgene:102283 ; RRID:Addgene_102283)
